Addgene plasmid #167396: pMSR:MSMEG_5222:Dendra
Purpose: C-term fluorescent fusion
Depositing lab: Keith Derbyshire & Joseph Wade. Depositing organization: Wadsworth Center, New York State Department of Health. Publication: A Mycobacterial Systems Resource for the Research Community. Judd JA, Canestrari J, Clark R, Joseph A, Lapierre P, Lasek-Nesselquist E, Mir M, Palumbo M, Smith C, Stone M, Upadhyay A, Wirth SE, Dedrick RM, Meier CG, Russell DA, Dills A, Dove E, Kester J, Wolf ID, Zhu J, Rubin ER, Fortune S, Hatfull GF, Gray TA, Wade JT, Derbyshire KM. mBio. 2021 Mar 2;12(2). pii: mBio.02401-20. doi: 10.1128/mBio.02401-20. PubMed 33653882.
Backbone
  Vector backbone: pMSR:Dendra
  Vector type: Bacterial Expression ; Integrating Mycobacterial Expression Vector attL5. T7 expression in E. coli
Growth in bacteria
  Bacterial resistance: Apramycin, 25 μg/mL
  Growth temperature: 37°C
  Growth strain: DH5alpha
  Copy number: High Copy
Gene/Insert
  Gene/Insert name: MSMEG_5222
  Species: M. smegmatis
  Promoter: pmycTetO
  Tag / fusion protein: Gly-Ala Linker/Dendra2/1x Flag Tag (C terminal on insert)
  Cloning method: Ligation Independent Cloning
  Sequencing primers: 5′ TGATAGAGTTTGTCCTCCCTATCAG; 3′ TCCATATGCACCTTGACACG
Resource information
  A portion of this plasmid was derived from a plasmid made by: CP000480.1
Terms and licenses: Academic/Nonprofit Terms; Industry Terms: Not Available to Industry
Depositor comments: 5' cloning site: AseI (destroyed), 3' cloning site: HindIII (not destroyed)
How to cite: pMSR:MSMEG_5222:Dendra was a gift from Keith Derbyshire & Joseph Wade (Addgene plasmid # 167396 ; http://n2t.net/addgene:167396 ; RRID:Addgene_167396)
