[The description below was written by a language model from this plasmid's Addgene catalogue record and pLannotate feature annotations shown in this document.]
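Description:
pMSR:MSMEG_5222:Dendra is a 5,984 nt integrating mycobacterial expression vector built on the pMSR:Dendra backbone, one of a set of plasmids from a Mycobacterial Systems Resource designed to tag individual Mycobacterium smegmatis genes with a C-terminal fluorescent fusion. In E. coli it replicates at high copy from a ColE1/pUC-type origin. It is selected with apramycin through the aac(3)-IV aminoglycoside acetyltransferase gene, a marker that is also usable in mycobacteria. No mycobacterial replication origin is annotated. Instead, the plasmid carries the mycobacteriophage L5 integrase gene along with adjacent L5 sequence (a fragment of gene 32), so it is maintained by site-specific recombination into the chromosomal L5 attachment site, giving a stable single-copy insertion.

The payload is the M. smegmatis open reading frame MSMEG_5222, cloned by ligation-independent methods. Automated annotation matches this roughly 1.07 kb coding sequence to YchF/EngD, a ribosome-binding ATPase, but this is a homology-based call rather than a stated function. The gene is fused through a Gly-Ala linker to Dendra2, a green-to-red photoconvertible fluorescent protein, followed by a single FLAG epitope. Expression in mycobacteria is driven by the pmycTetO promoter. Its tet operator sequences explain the short "TRE promoter" fragments in the feature table and would allow control by a Tet repressor where one is present. A T7 promoter lies immediately upstream of the ORF and a T7 terminator fragment downstream, so the same fusion can be expressed in E. coli strains that supply T7 RNA polymerase. The construct is suited to localizing and tracking the tagged protein in live mycobacteria, and the FLAG tag allows immunodetection or affinity purification.
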