Features (pLannotate 1.2.2; 14 found; start..end, strand, type, name):
      9..113     +  CDS            Y4104_STRCO (fragment): Protein inferred from homology: Swiss-Prot protein existence level 3. From Streptomyces coelicolor (strain ATCC BAA-471 / A3(2) / M145).
    171..190     +  promoter       tight TRE promoter (fragment): Tet-responsive promoter PTight, consisting of seven tet operator sequences followed by the minimal CMV promoter
    197..214     +  promoter       tight TRE promoter (fragment): Tet-responsive promoter PTight, consisting of seven tet operator sequences followed by the minimal CMV promoter
    228..246     +  promoter       T7 promoter: promoter for bacteriophage T7 RNA polymerase
    262..1335    +  CDS            ychF: YCHF_HAEIN - Also known as engD. Experimental evidence at protein level: Swiss-Prot protein existence level 1. ATPase that binds to both the 70S ribosome and the 50S ribosomal subunit in a nucleotide-independent manner (By similarity). Does not hydrolyze GTP. From Haemophilus influenzae (strain ATCC 51907 / DSM 11121 / KW20 / Rd).
   1387..2073    +  CDS            Dendra2: Dendra2 is a photoconvertible green fluorescent protein published in 2006, derived from Dendronephthya sp.. It has high acid sensitivity.
   2113..2133    +  CDS            FLAG (fragment): FLAG® epitope tag, followed by an enterokinase cleavage site
   2142..2184    +  terminator     T7 terminator (fragment): transcription terminator for bacteriophage T7 RNA polymerase
   2390..3190    +  CDS            ApmR: aminoglycoside 3-N-acetyltransferase type IV ; aac(3)IV; confers resistance to apramycin (Paget and Davies, 1996)
   3257..3274    -  misc_feature   MCS (fragment): pBluescript multiple cloning site
   3315..3903    +  rep_origin     ori: high-copy-number ColE1/pMB1/pBR322/pUC origin of replication
   4071..4099    +  misc_feature   MCS (fragment): pUC18/19 multiple cloning site
   4659..5771    +  CDS            33: VINT_BPML5 - Also known as int. Protein inferred from homology: Swiss-Prot protein existence level 3. Integrase is necessary for integration of the phage into the host genome by site-specific recombination. From Mycobacterium phage L5 (Mycobacteriophage L5).
   5833..5937    -  CDS            32 (fragment): VG32_BPML5 - Protein predicted: Swiss-Prot protein existence level 4. From Mycobacterium phage L5 (Mycobacteriophage L5).
>Addgene plasmid #167396 | pMSR:MSMEG_5222:Dendra | addgene full sequence | sequence record 332917 | Addgene NGS Result
AATATTGGATCGTCGGCACCGTCACGGCCGTGGGAGGCGGCACGATCCGCGACGTGATGATCGGCCGCAT
CCCCACGGTGCTGCGCAGTGAGCTCTACGCCATCCCGGCGTTGATCTGTGCGTTCGCACGCACAGGCCCG
GTGTGAGAAGGGTCTCTGACGAGCGGGAGAACTCCCTATCAGTGATAGAGTTTGTCCTCCCTATCAGTGA
TAGATAGGCTTAAGGAGTAATACGACTCACTATAGGGAGAAGGAGGCCATTATGAGCCTGAACCTCGGAA
TCGTCGGTTTGCCGAACGTCGGAAAATCGACCTTGTTCAACGCCTTGACGCGGAATGACGTGCTGGCGGC
CAACTATCCCTTCGCGACCATCGAGCCGAACGAGGGTGTGGTGCCGCTGCCGGACCCGCGCCTGGACAAG
CTCGCCGAACTGTTCGGCTCGGAGAAGACCGTGCCCGCGCCTGTGACGTTCGTCGACATCGCGGGCATCG
TGAAGGGCGCGTCCGAGGGTGCGGGCCTTGGCAACAAGTTCCTCGCCAACATCCGCGAATGTGACGCCAT
CTGTCAGGTGGTCCGGGTCTTCAACGACGACGACGTGGTTCACGTCGACGGGCGCGTCGACCCCAGGTCC
GACATCGAGGTCATCGAGACCGAGCTGATCCTCGCCGACATGCAGACCCTCGAGAAGGCCGTGCCGCGCC
TGGAGAAGGAAGCGCGCAACAACAAGGAGCGCAAACCCGTCCTTGAGGCCGCCGTCGCCGCGCAGGCCGT
GTTGGACAGCGGCAAGACGCTCTTCGCGGGCGCCGCCGCGGCAGGCATCGACGTGACGCTGCTGCGCGAG
CTCAACCTGATGACCACCAAACCGTTCCTGTATGTGTTCAACGCCGACGAGTCGGTGCTCACCGACGAGG
CCCGCCAGGCCGAACTCCGTGAGATGGTGGCGCCCGCCGACGCGGTGTTCCTCGACGCCAAGATCGAGGC
AGAACTGCTCGAGCTCGACGACGAGTCCGCGGCCGAGCTGCTGGAGTCCATCGGTCAGACCGAGCGCGGA
CTCGACGCGCTCGCACGCGCGGGCTTTCACACCCTCAAACTCCAGACCTACCTCACCGCGGGGCCCAAGG
AGGCGCGCGCCTGGACCATCCACCAGGGCGACACCGCACCCAAGGCCGCCGGCGTGATCCACTCCGACTT
CGAGAAGGGCTTCATCAAGGCCGAGGTCGTGTCGTTCGACGATCTGGTCGAGGCCGGCTCGATGGCCGCC
GCGAAGGCCGCGGGCAAGGTCCGCATGGAAGGCAAGGACTACGTCATGGCCGACGGCGATGTGGTGGAGT
TCCGCCACGGTGGAACGTCTGGGAGCGGAAAGAAAAAGCTTGGTGCGGCCGCGGGCAACACGCCTGGCAT
CAATCTGATCAAGGAGGACATGCGTGTCAAGGTGCATATGGAGGGCAACGTGAACGGTCACGCCTTCGTG
ATCGAGGGGGAGGGTAAGGGTAAGCCTTACGAAGGGACCCAGACCGCCAACCTCACCGTCAAGGAGGGCG
CCCCTCTCCCATTCTCGTACGATATCCTCACTACCGCGGTGCATTACGGGAACCGCGTGTTCACCAAGTA
CCCCGAGGATATCCCTGACTACTTCAAGCAGAGCTTCCCGGAGGGATACTCCTGGGAGCGGACGATGACC
TTCGAAGACAAGGGTATCTGTACGATCCGCAGCGACATCTCGCTGGAAGGGGACTGTTTCTTCCAGAACG
TCCGTTTCAAGGGGACCAACTTTCCGCCGAACGGCCCGGTCATGCAGAAGAAGACCCTCAAGTGGGAGCC
GAGCACGGAGAAGCTGCACGTTCGGGACGGCCTCCTGGTCGGCAACATCAACATGGCGCTGCTGCTGGAA
GGCGGCGGCCACTACCTATGCGACTTCAAGACCACGTACAAAGCGAAGAAGGTCGTCCAGCTGCCCGACG
CGCACTTCGTGGACCACCGCATCGAAATCCTGGGGAACGATTCGGACTACAACAAGGTCAAGTTGTACGA
GCACGCTGTGGCACGCTATAGCCCGCTCCCGTCGCAGGTCTGGTTCGAAGGCGGCGGCGGGGAGAACCTG
TATTTCCAGGACTACAAGGACGACGACGACAAGTGATTTAAATAACCCCTTGGGGCCTCTAAACGGGTCT
TGAGGGGTTTTTTGTTAACTAGCGTACGATCGAATTCCTGCAGCTCACGGTAACTGATGCCGTATTTGCA
GTACCAGCGTACGGCCCACAGAATGATGTCACGCTGAAAATGCCGGCCTTTGAATGGGTTCATGTGCAGC
TCCATCAGCAAAAGGGGATGATAAGTTTATCACCACCGACTATTTGCAACAGTGCCGTTGATCGTGCTAT
GATCGACTGATGTCATCAGCGGTGGAGTGCAATGTCGTGCAATACGAATGGCGAAAAGCCGAGCTCATCG
GTCAGCTTCTCAACCTTGGGGTTACCCCCGGCGGTGTGCTGCTGGTCCACAGCTCCTTCCGTAGCGTCCG
GCCCCTCGAAGATGGGCCACTTGGACTGATCGAGGCCCTGCGTGCTACGCTGGGTCCGGGAGGGACGCTC
GTCATGCCCTCGTGGTCAGGTCTGGACGACGAGCCGTTCGATCCTGCCACGTCGCCCGTTACACCGGACC
TTGGAGTTGTCTCTGACACATTCTGGCGCCTGCCAAATGTAAAGCGCAGCGCCCATCCATTTGCCTTTGC
GGCAGCGGGGCCACAGGCAGAGCAGATCATCTCTGATCCATTGCCCCTGCCACCTTACTCGCCTGCAAGC
CCGGTCGCCCGTGTCCATGAACTCGATGGGCAGGTACTTCTCCTCGGCGTGGGACACGATGCCAACACGA
CGCTGCATCTTGCCGAGTTGATGGCAAAGGTTCCCTATGGGGTGCCGAGACACTGCACCATTCTTCAGGA
TGGCAAGTTGGTACGCGTCGATTATCTCGAGAATGACCACTGCTGTGAGCGCTTTGCCTTGGCGGACAGG
TGGCTCAAGGAGAAGAGCCTTCAGAAGGAAGGTCCAGTCGGTCATGCCTTTGCTCGGTTGATCCGCTCCC
GCGACATTGTGGCGACAGCCCTGGGTCAACTGGGCCGAGATCCGTTGATCTTCCTGCATCCGCCAGAGGC
GGGATGCGAAGAATGCGATGCCGCTCGCCAGTCGATTGGCTGAGCTCATGAGCGGAGAACGAGATGACGT
TGGAGGGGCAAGGTCGCGCTGATTGCTGGGGCAACACGGGGGATCCACTAGTTCCATGAGCGTCAGACCC
CGTAGAAAAGATCAAAGGATCTTCTTGAGATCCTTTTTTTCTGCGCGTAATCTGCTGCTTGCAAACAAAA
AAACCACCGCTACCAGCGGTGGTTTGTTTGCCGGATCAAGAGCTACCAACTCTTTTTCCGAAGGTAACTG
GCTTCAGCAGAGCGCAGATACCAAATACTGTCCTTCTAGTGTAGCCGTAGTTAGGCCACCACTTCAAGAA
CTCTGTAGCACCGCCTACATACCTCGCTCTGCTAATCCTGTTACCAGTGGCTGCTGCCAGTGGCGATAAG
TCGTGTCTTACCGGGTTGGACTCAAGACGATAGTTACCGGATAAGGCGCAGCGGTCGGGCTGAACGGGGG
GTTCGTGCACACAGCCCAGCTTGGAGCGAACGACCTACACCGAACTGAGATACCTACAGCGTGAGCTATG
AGAAAGCGCCACGCTTCCCGAGGGGAGAAAGGCGGACAGGTATCCGGTAAGCGGCAGGGTCGGAACAGGA
GAGCGCACGAGGGAGCTTCCAGGGGGAAACGCCTGGTATCTTTATAGTCCTGTCGGGTTTCGCCACCTCT
GACTTGAGCGTCGATTTTTGTGATGCTCGTCAGGGGGGCGGAGCCTATGGAAAAACGCCAGCAACGCGGC
CTTTTTACGGTTCCTGGCCTTTTGCTGGCCTTTTGCTCACATGTTCTTTCCTGCGTTATCCCCTGATTCT
GTGGATAACCGTATTACCGCCTTTGAGTGAGCTGATACCGCTCGCCGCAGCCGAACGACCGAGCGCAACG
CGTGCGGCCGCGGTACCCGGGGATCCTCTAGAGTCGACCACCAAGGGCACCATCTCTGCTTGGGCCACCC
CGTTGGCCGCAGCCAGCTCGCTGAGAGCCGTGAACGACAGGGCGAACGCCAGCCCGCCGACGGCGAGGGT
TCCGACCGCTGCAACTCCCGGTGCAACCTTGTCCCGGTCTATTCTCTTCACTGCACCAGCTCCAATCTGG
TGTGAATGCCCCTCGTCTGTTCGCGCAGGCGGGGGGCTCTATTCGTTTGTCAGCATCGAAAGTAGCCAGA
TCAGGGATGCGTTGCAACCGCGTATGCCCAGGTCAGAAGAGTCGCACAAGAGTTGCAGACCCCTGGAAAG
AAAAATGGCCAGAGGGCGAAAACACCCTCTGACCAGCGGAGCGGGCGACGGGAATCGAACCCGCGTAGCT
AGTTTGGAAGAATGGGTGTCTGCCGACCACATATGGGCCGGTCAAGATAGGTTTTTACCCCCTCTCGGCT
GCATCCTCTAAGTGGAAAGAAATTGCAGGTCGTAGAAGCGCGTTGAAGCCTGAGAGTTGCACAGGAGTTG
CAACCCGGTAGCCTTGTTCACGACGAGAGGAGACCTAGTTGGCACGTCGCGGATGGGGATCGCTGAAGAC
TCAGCGCAGCGGGAGGATCCAAGCCTCATACGTCAACCCGCAGGACGGTGTGAGGTACTACGCGCTGCAG
ACCTACGACAACAAGATGGACGCCGAAGCCTGGCTCGCGGGCGAGAAGCGGCTCATCGAGATGGAGACCT
GGACCCCTCCACAGGACCGGGCGAAGAAGGCAGCCGCCAGCGCCATCACGCTGGAGGAGTACACCCGGAA
GTGGCTCGTGGAGCGCGACCTCGCAGACGGCACCAGGGATCTGTACAGCGGGCACGCGGAGCGCCGCATC
TACCCGGTGCTAGGTGAAGTGGCGGTCACAGAGATGACGCCAGCTCTGGTGCGTGCGTGGTGGGCCGGGA
TGGGTAGGAAGCACCCGACTGCCCGCCGGCATGCCTACAACGTCCTCCGGGCGGTGATGAACACAGCGGT
CGAGGACAAGCTGATCGCAGAGAACCCGTGCCGGATCGAGCAGAAGGCAGCCGATGAGCGCGACGTAGAG
GCGCTGACGCCTGAGGAGCTGGACATCGTCGCCGCTGAGATCTTCGAGCACTACCGGATCGCGGCATACA
TCCTGGCGTGGACGAGCCTCCGGTTCGGAGAGCTGATCGAGCTTCGCCGCAAGGACATCGTGGACGACGG
CATGACGATGAAGCTCCGGGTGCGCCGTGGCGCTTCCCGCGTGGGGAACAAGATCGTCGTTGGCAACGCC
AAGACCGTCCGGTCGAAGCGTCCTGTGACGGTTCCGCCTCACGTCGCGGAGATGATCCGAGCGCACATGA
AGGACCGTACGAAGATGAACAAGGGCCCCGAGGCATTCCTGGTGACCACGACGCAGGGCAACCGGCTGTC
GAAGTCCGCGTTCACCAAGTCGCTGAAGCGTGGCTACGCCAAGATCGGTCGGCCGGAACTCCGCATCCAC
GACCTCCGCGCTGTCGGCGCTACGTTCGCCGCTCAGGCAGGTGCGACGACCAAGGAGCTGATGGCCCGTC
TCGGTCACACGACTCCTAGGATGGCGATGAAGTACCAGATGGCGTCTGAGGCCCGCGACGAGGCTATCGC
TGAGGCGATGTCCAAGCTGGCCAAGACCTCCTGAAACGCAAAAAGCCCCCCTCCCAAGGACACTGAGTCC
TAAAGAGGGGGGTTTCTTGTCAGTACGCGAAGAACCACGCCTGGCCGCGAGCGCCAGCACCGCCGCTCTG
TGCGGAGACCTGGGCACCAGCCCCGCCGCCGCCAGGAGCATTGCCGTTCCCGCCAGAAATCTAGACGGTG
ACCACAACGCGCCCGCTTTGATCGGGGACGTCGA
