>Addgene plasmid #167396 | pMSR:MSMEG_5222:Dendra | depositor partial sequence | sequence record 325224 | partial
ATGAGCCTGAACCTCGGAATCGTCGGTTTGCCGAACGTCGGAAAATCGACCTTGTTCAACGCCTTGACGC
GGAATGACGTGCTGGCGGCCAACTATCCCTTCGCGACCATCGAGCCGAACGAGGGTGTGGTGCCGCTGCC
GGACCCGCGCCTGGACAAGCTCGCCGAACTGTTCGGCTCGGAGAAGACCGTGCCCGCGCCTGTGACGTTC
GTCGACATCGCGGGCATCGTGAAGGGCGCGTCCGAGGGTGCGGGCCTTGGCAACAAGTTCCTCGCCAACA
TCCGCGAATGTGACGCCATCTGTCAGGTGGTCCGGGTCTTCAACGACGACGACGTGGTTCACGTCGACGG
GCGCGTCGACCCCAGGTCCGACATCGAGGTCATCGAGACCGAGCTGATCCTCGCCGACATGCAGACCCTC
GAGAAGGCCGTGCCGCGCCTGGAGAAGGAAGCGCGCAACAACAAGGAGCGCAAACCCGTCCTTGAGGCCG
CCGTCGCCGCGCAGGCCGTGTTGGACAGCGGCAAGACGCTCTTCGCGGGCGCCGCCGCGGCAGGCATCGA
CGTGACGCTGCTGCGCGAGCTCAACCTGATGACCACCAAACCGTTCCTGTATGTGTTCAACGCCGACGAG
TCGGTGCTCACCGACGAGGCCCGCCAGGCCGAACTCCGTGAGATGGTGGCGCCCGCCGACGCGGTGTTCC
TCGACGCCAAGATCGAGGCAGAACTGCTCGAGCTCGACGACGAGTCCGCGGCCGAGCTGCTGGAGTCCAT
CGGTCAGACCGAGCGCGGACTCGACGCGCTCGCACGCGCGGGCTTTCACACCCTCAAACTCCAGACCTAC
CTCACCGCGGGGCCCAAGGAGGCGCGCGCCTGGACCATCCACCAGGGCGACACCGCACCCAAGGCCGCCG
GCGTGATCCACTCCGACTTCGAGAAGGGCTTCATCAAGGCCGAGGTCGTGTCGTTCGACGATCTGGTCGA
GGCCGGCTCGATGGCCGCCGCGAAGGCCGCGGGCAAGGTCCGCATGGAAGGCAAGGACTACGTCATGGCC
GACGGCGATGTGGTGGAGTTCCGCCACGGTGGAACGTCTGGGAGCGGAAAGAAA
